Addgene plasmid #142145: TFORF0095
Purpose: Lentiviral vector for overexpressing transcription factor ORFs with unique 24-bp barcodes. Barcodes facilitate identification of transcription factors in pooled screens.
Depositing lab: Feng Zhang. Depositing organization: Broad Institute. Publication: A transcription factor atlas of directed differentiation. Joung J, Ma S, Tay T, Geiger-Schuller KR, Kirchgatterer PC, Verdine VK, Guo B, Arias-Garcia MA, Allen WE, Singh A, Kuksenko O, Abudayyeh OO, Gootenberg JS, Fu Z, Macrae RK, Buenrostro JD, Regev A, Zhang F. Cell. 2023 Jan 5;186(1):209-229.e26. doi: 10.1016/j.cell.2022.11.026. PubMed 36608654.
Backbone
  Vector backbone: pLX_TRC317
  Backbone manufacturer: Broad Institute Genetic Perturbation Platform
  Backbone size w/o insert (bp): 8264
  Vector type: Mammalian Expression, Lentiviral
  Selectable markers: Puromycin
Growth in bacteria
  Bacterial resistance: Ampicillin, 100 μg/mL
  Growth temperature: 37°C
  Growth strain: NEB Stable
  Copy number: High Copy
Gene/Insert
  Gene/Insert name: ZEB2
  Species: H. sapiens (human)
  Insert size (bp): 3674
  Entrez Gene: ZEB2 (a.k.a. HSPC082, SIP-1, SIP1, SMADIP1, ZFHX1B)
  Promoter: EF1a
  Cloning method: Unknown
  Sequencing primers: 5′ GGGTGGAGACTGAAGTTAGGCCAG; 3′ CACATAGCGTAAAAGGAGCAACATAG
Terms and licenses: Academic/Nonprofit Terms; Industry Terms: Not Available to Industry
Depositor comments: NM_001171653,ENST00000539609 . The transcription factor ORF portion of this plasmid was synthesized by Genewiz. Please test multiple small colonies in case of plasmid recombination. To make this collection available in a timely manner, a portion of this collection was not fully sequenced by Addgene. If an Addgene verified full plasmid sequence is not available, please contact us prior to placing an order to request the full sequence.
How to cite: TFORF0095 was a gift from Feng Zhang (Addgene plasmid # 142145 ; http://n2t.net/addgene:142145 ; RRID:Addgene_142145)
