[The description below was written by a language model from this plasmid's Addgene catalogue record and pLannotate feature annotations shown in this document.]
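Description:
TFORF0095 is a lentiviral mammalian expression plasmid built on the pLX_TRC317 backbone and carrying the human transcription factor ZEB2 (also known as SIP1 or ZFHX1B) as a synthesized open reading frame. It belongs to a barcoded transcription factor ORF collection in which each clone carries a unique 24-bp barcode, so that the identity of the overexpressed factor can be read out in pooled screens. The feature table does not annotate the barcode itself, so its position cannot be stated from the record. In bacteria the plasmid is maintained through a high-copy ColE1/pUC-type origin and ampicillin resistance (AmpR with its bla promoter). An f1 origin and remnants of a lac/lacZα cloning region with T7 and T3 promoters are also present. The depositor notes that the plasmid can recombine, as is common for LTR-containing vectors.

The viral cassette has a third-generation, self-inactivating layout. An RSV promoter drives a truncated HIV-1 5' LTR, followed by the Ψ packaging signal with a gag fragment, the Rev response element for Rev-dependent nuclear export of the genomic RNA, and a cPPT/CTS. It ends in a ΔU3 3' LTR, with an SV40 polyadenylation signal downstream. Within the provirus, an SV40 early promoter drives puromycin N-acetyltransferase for selection of transduced cells. The strong constitutive EF-1α promoter separately drives the ZEB2 coding sequence, and a WPRE downstream enhances transcript stability and expression. A short U6 promoter fragment lies between the ORF and the WPRE. The construct is used to produce lentivirus for stable ZEB2 overexpression, for example in pooled directed-differentiation screens.
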