Features (pLannotate 1.2.2; 31 found; start..end, strand, type, name):
      5..231     +  promoter       RSV promoter: Rous sarcoma virus enhancer/promoter
    232..412     +  LTR            5' LTR (truncated): truncated 5' long terminal repeat (LTR) from HIV-1
    459..584     +  misc_feature   HIV-1 Ψ: packaging signal of human immunodeficiency virus type 1
    568..931     +  CDS            HIV-1 gag (fragment): gag protein from human immunodeficiency virus 1; gag
   1077..1310    +  misc_feature   RRE: The Rev response element (RRE) of HIV-1 allows for Rev-dependent mRNA export from the nucleus to the cytoplasm.
   1687..1713    +  CDS            Rev (fragment): human immunodeficiency virus 1 (HIV-1) Rev protein; rev; enhances nuclear export of unspliced and incompletely spliced viral mRNAs
   1720..1743    +  promoter       SV40 promoter (fragment): SV40 early promoter
   1744..1815    +  promoter       SV40 promoter (fragment): SV40 enhancer and early promoter
   1839..1974    +  rep_origin     SV40 ori: SV40 origin of replication
   2020..2616    +  CDS            PuroR (fragment): puromycin N-acetyltransferase; pac from Streptomyces; confers resistance to puromycin
   2665..2782    +  misc_feature   cPPT/CTS: central polypurine tract and central termination sequence of HIV-1
   2847..2913    +  CDS            small t antigen (fragment): SV40 (simian virus 40) small t antigen
   2920..4098    +  promoter       EF-1α promoter: strong constitutive promoter for human elongation factor EF-1α
   4115..7684    +  CDS            ZEB2: ZEB2_HUMAN - Also known as KIAA0569 From Homo sapiens (Human).
   7700..7753    +  promoter       U6 promoter (fragment): RNA polymerase III promoter for human U6 snRNA
   7795..8383    +  misc_feature   WPRE: woodchuck hepatitis virus posttranscriptional regulatory element
   8434..8453    +  misc_feature   cPPT/CTS (fragment): central polypurine tract and central termination sequence of HIV-1
   8455..8688    +  LTR            3' LTR (ΔU3): self-inactivating 3' long terminal repeat (LTR) from HIV-1
   8766..8887    +  polyA_signal   SV40 poly(A) signal: SV40 polyadenylation signal
   8927..9062    +  rep_origin     SV40 ori: SV40 origin of replication
   9083..9101    -  promoter       T7 promoter: promoter for bacteriophage T7 RNA polymerase
   9109..9264    +  CDS            lacZα (fragment): LacZα fragment of β-galactosidase; lacZ fragment
   9269..9697    +  rep_origin     f1 ori (sequence partly withheld): f1 bacteriophage origin of replication; arrow indicates direction of (+) strand synthesis
   9750..9854    +  promoter       AmpR promoter: bla
   9855..10715   +  CDS            AmpR: β-lactamase; bla; confers resistance to ampicillin, carbenicillin, and related antibiotics
  10886..11474   +  rep_origin     ori: high-copy-number ColE1/pMB1/pBR322/pUC origin of replication
  11657..11749   +  CDS            lacI (fragment): lac repressor; lacI; The lac repressor binds to the lac operator to inhibit transcription in E. coli. This inhibition can be relieved by adding lactose or isopropyl-β-D-thiogalactopyranoside (IPTG).
  11762..11783   +  protein_bind   CAP binding site: CAP binding activates transcription in the presence of cAMP. E. coli catabolite activator protein
  11798..11828   +  promoter       lac promoter: promoter for the E. coli lac operon
  11832..11854   +  protein_bind   lac operator (fragment): The lac repressor binds to the lac operator to inhibit transcription in E. coli. This inhibition can be relieved by adding lactose or isopropyl-β-D-thiogalactopyranoside (IPTG). lac repressor encoded by lacI
  11897..11915   +  promoter       T3 promoter: promoter for bacteriophage T3 RNA polymerase
>Addgene plasmid #142145 | TFORF0095 | addgene full sequence | sequence record 397714 | Addgene NGS Result
TTAATGTAGTCTTATGCAATACTCTTGTAGTCTTGCAACATGGTAACGATGAGTTAGCAACATGCCTTAC
AAGGAGAGAAAAAGCACCGTGCATGCCGATTGGTGGAAGTAAGGTGGTACGATCGTGCCTTATTAGGAAG
GCAACAGACGGGTCTGACATGGATTGGACGAACCACTGAATTGCCGCATTGCAGAGATATTGTATTTAAG
TGCCTAGCTCGATACATAAACGGGTCTCTCTGGTTAGACCAGATCTGAGCCTGGGAGCTCTCTGGCTAAC
TAGGGAACCCACTGCTTAAGCCTCAATAAAGCTTGCCTTGAGTGCTTCAAGTAGTGTGTGCCCGTCTGTT
GTGTGACTCTGGTAACTAGAGATCCCTCAGACCCTTTTAGTCAGTGTGGAAAATCTCTAGCAGTGGCGCC
CGAACAGGGACTTGAAAGCGAAAGGGAAACCAGAGGAGCTCTCTCGACGCAGGACTCGGCTTGCTGAAGC
GCGCACGGCAAGAGGCGAGGGGCGGCGACTGGTGAGTACGCCAAAAATTTTGACTAGCGGAGGCTAGAAG
GAGAGAGATGGGTGCGAGAGCGTCAGTATTAAGCGGGGGAGAATTAGATCGCGATGGGAAAAAATTCGGT
TAAGGCCAGGGGGAAAGAAAAAATATAAATTAAAACATATAGTATGGGCAAGCAGGGAGCTAGAACGATT
CGCAGTTAATCCTGGCCTGTTAGAAACATCAGAAGGCTGTAGACAAATACTGGGACAGCTACAACCATCC
CTTCAGACAGGATCAGAAGAACTTAGATCATTATATAATACAGTAGCAACCCTCTATTGTGTGCATCAAA
GGATAGAGATAAAAGACACCAAGGAAGCTTTAGACAAGATAGAGGAAGAGCAAAACAAAAGTAAGACCAC
CGCACAGCAAGCGGCCGCTGATCTTCAGACCTGGAGGAGGAGATATGAGGGACAATTGGAGAAGTGAATT
ATATAAATATAAAGTAGTAAAAATTGAACCATTAGGAGTAGCACCCACCAAGGCAAAGAGAAGAGTGGTG
CAGAGAGAAAAAAGAGCAGTGGGAATAGGAGCTTTGTTCCTTGGGTTCTTGGGAGCAGCAGGAAGCACTA
TGGGCGCAGCGTCAATGACGCTGACGGTACAGGCCAGACAATTATTGTCTGGTATAGTGCAGCAGCAGAA
CAATTTGCTGAGGGCTATTGAGGCGCAACAGCATCTGTTGCAACTCACAGTCTGGGGCATCAAGCAGCTC
CAGGCAAGAATCCTGGCTGTGGAAAGATACCTAAAGGATCAACAGCTCCTGGGGATTTGGGGTTGCTCTG
GAAAACTCATTTGCACCACTGCTGTGCCTTGGAATGCTAGTTGGAGTAATAAATCTCTGGAACAGATTTG
GAATCACACGACCTGGATGGAGTGGGACAGAGAAATTAACAATTACACAAGCTTAATACACTCCTTAATT
GAAGAATCGCAAAACCAGCAAGAAAAGAATGAACAAGAATTATTGGAATTAGATAAATGGGCAAGTTTGT
GGAATTGGTTTAACATAACAAATTGGCTGTGGTATATAAAATTATTCATAATGATAGTAGGAGGCTTGGT
AGGTTTAAGAATAGTTTTTGCTGTACTTTCTATAGTGAATAGAGTTAGGCAGGGATATTCACCATTATCG
TTTCAGACCCACCTCCCAACCCCGAGGGGACCCATGCATTGCATCTCAATTAGTCAGCAACCAGGTGTGG
AAAGTCCCCAGGCTCCCCAGCAGGCAGAAGTATGCAAAGCATGCGTCTCAATTAGTCAGCAACCATAGTC
CCGCCCCTAACTCCGCCCATCCCGCCCCTAACTCCGCCCAGTTCCGCCCATTCTCCGCCCCATGGCTGAC
TAATTTTTTTTATTTATGCAGAGGCCGAGGCCGCCTCGGCCTCTGAGCTATTCCAGAAGTAGTGAGGAGG
CTTTTTTGGAGGCCTAGGCTTTTGCAAAAAGCTTTCTAGAGGTACCACCGGAGCTTACCATGACCGAGTA
CAAGCCCACGGTGCGCCTCGCCACCCGCGACGACGTCCCCAGGGCCGTACGCACCCTCGCCGCCGCGTTC
GCCGACTACCCCGCCACGCGCCACACCGTCGATCCGGACCGCCACATCGAGCGGGTCACCGAGCTGCAAG
AACTCTTCCTCACGCGCGTCGGGCTCGACATCGGCAAGGTGTGGGTCGCGGACGACGGCGCCGCCGTGGC
GGTCTGGACCACGCCGGAGAGCGTCGAAGCGGGGGCGGTGTTCGCCGAGATCGGCCCGCGCATGGCCGAG
TTGAGCGGTTCCCGGCTGGCCGCGCAGCAACAGATGGAAGGCCTCCTGGCGCCGCACCGGCCCAAGGAGC
CCGCGTGGTTCCTGGCCACCGTCGGCGTCTCGCCCGACCACCAGGGCAAGGGTCTGGGCAGCGCCGTCGT
GCTCCCCGGAGTGGAGGCGGCCGAGCGCGCCGGGGTGCCCGCCTTCCTGGAGACCTCCGCGCCCCGCAAC
CTCCCCTTCTACGAGCGGCTCGGCTTCACCGTCACCGCCGACGTCGAGGTGCCCGAAGGACCGCGCACCT
GGTGCATGACCCGCAAGCCCGGTGCCAGTTAACGAATTCTAGATCTTGAGACAAATGGCAGTATTCATCC
ACAATTTTAAAAGAAAAGGGGGGATTGGGGGGTACAGTGCAGGGGAAAGAATAGTAGACATAATAGCAAC
AGACATACAAACTAAAGAATTACAAAAACAAATTACAAAAATTCAAAATTTTCGGGTTTATTACAGGGAC
AGCAGAGATCCACTTTGGCGCCGGCTCGAGGCCTGCAGGTGCAAAGATGGATAAAGTTTTAAACAGAGAG
GAATCTTTGCAGCTAATGGACCTTCTAGGTCTTGAAAGGAGTGGGAATTGGCTCCGGTGCCCGTCAGTGG
GCAGAGCGCACATCGCCCACAGTCCCCGAGAAGTTGGGGGGAGGGGTCGGCAATTGAACCGGTGCCTAGA
GAAGGTGGCGCGGGGTAAACTGGGAAAGTGATGTCGTGTACTGGCTCCGCCTTTTTCCCGAGGGTGGGGG
AGAACCGTATATAAGTGCAGTAGTCGCCGTGAACGTTCTTTTTCGCAACGGGTTTGCCGCCAGAACACAG
GTAAGTGCCGTGTGTGGTTCCCGCGGGCCTGGCCTCTTTACGGGTTATGGCCCTTGCGTGCCTTGAATTA
CTTCCACCTGGCTGCAGTACGTGATTCTTGATCCCGAGCTTCGGGTTGGAAGTGGGTGGGAGAGTTCGAG
GCCTTGCGCTTAAGGAGCCCCTTCGCCTCGTGCTTGAGTTGAGGCCTGGCCTGGGCGCTGGGGCCGCCGC
GTGCGAATCTGGTGGCACCTTCGCGCCTGTCTCGCTGCTTTCGATAAGTCTCTAGCCATTTAAAATTTTT
GATGACCTGCTGCGACGCTTTTTTTCTGGCAAGATAGTCTTGTAAATGCGGGCCAAGATCTGCACACTGG
TATTTCGGTTTTTGGGGCCGCGGGCGGCGACGGGGCCCGTGCGTCCCAGCGCACATGTTCGGCGAGGCGG
GGCCTGCGAGCGCGGCCACCGAGAATCGGACGGGGGTAGTCTCAAGCTGGCCGGCCTGCTCTGGTGCCTG
GCCTCGCGCCGCCGTGTATCGCCCCGCCCTGGGCGGCAAGGCTGGCCCGGTCGGCACCAGTTGCGTGAGC
GGAAAGATGGCCGCTTCCCGGCCCTGCTGCAGGGAGCTCAAAATGGAGGACGCGGCGCTCGGGAGAGCGG
GCGGGTGAGTCACCCACACAAAGGAAAAGGGCCTTTCCGTCCTCAGCCGTCGCTTCATGTGACTCCACGG
AGTACCGGGCGCCGTCCAGGCACCTCGATTAGTTCTCGAGCTTTTGGAGTACGTCGTCTTTAGGTTGGGG
GGAGGGGTTTTATGCGATGGAGTTTCCCCACACTGAGTGGGTGGAGACTGAAGTTAGGCCAGCTTGGCAC
TTGATGTAATTCTCCTTGGAATTTGCCCTTTTTGAGTTTGGATCTTGGTTCATTCTCAAGCCTCAGACAG
TGGTTCAAAGTTTTTTTCTTCCATTTCAGGTGTCGTGAGGCTAGCACCGCCACCATGAAGCAGCCGATCA
TGGCGGATGGCCCCCGGTGCAAGAGGCGCAAACAAGCCAATCCCAGGAGGAAAAACGTGGTGAACTATGA
CAATGTAGTGGACACAGGTTCTGAAACAGATGAGGAAGACAAGCTTCATATTGCTGAGGATGACGGTATT
GCCAACCCTCTGGACCAGGAGACGAGTCCAGCTAGTGTGCCCAACCATGAGTCCTCCCCACACGTGAGCC
AAGCTCTGTTGCCAAGAGAGGAAGAGGAAGATGAAATAAGGGAGGGTGGAGTGGAACACCCCTGGCACAA
CAACGAGATTCTACAAGCCTCTGTAGATGGTCCAGTGAAGAATGCAAATTGCACATCAGATTTTGAGGAA
TACTTTGCCAAAAGAAAACTGGAGGAACGCGATGGTCATGCAGTCAGCATCGAGGAGTACCTTCAGCGCA
GTGACACAGCCATTATTTACCCAGAAGCCCCTGAGGAGCTGTCTCGCCTTGGCACGCCAGAGGCCAATGG
GCAAGAAGAAAATGACCTGCCACCTGGAACTCCAGATGCTTTTGCCCAACTGCTGACCTGCCCCTACTGC
GACCGGGGCTACAAGCGCTTGACATCACTGAAGGAGCACATCAAGTACCGCCACGAGAAGAATGAAGAGA
ACTTTTCCTGCCCTCTCTGTAGCTACACGTTTGCCTACCGCACCCAGCTCGAGCGGCATATGGTGACACA
CAAGCCAGGGACAGATCAGCACCAAATGCTAACCCAAGGAGCAGGTAATCGCAAGTTCAAATGCACAGAG
TGTGGCAAGGCCTTCAAATATAAACACCATCTGAAAGAACACCTGCGAATTCACAGTGGTGAAAAACCTT
ACGAGTGCCCAAACTGCAAGAAACGTTTCTCCCATTCTGGTTCCTACAGTTCGCACATCAGCAGCAAGAA
ATGTATTGGTTTAATCTCTGTAAATGGCCGAATGAGAAACAATATCAAGACGGGTTCTTCCCCTAATTCT
GTTTCTTCTTCTCCTACTAATTCAGCCATTACCCAGTTAAGAAACAAGTTGGAGAATGGAAAACCACTTA
GTATGTCTGAACAGACAGGCTTACTTAAAATTAAAACAGAACCACTAGACTTCAATGACTATAAAGTTCT
TATGGCTACACACGGGTTTAGTGGCACTAGTCCCTTTATGAATGGTGGGCTTGGAGCCACCAGCCCTTTA
GGAGTTCATCCATCTGCTCAGAGTCCAATGCAGCACTTAGGTGTAGGGATGGAAGCCCCTTTACTTGGGT
TTCCCACCATGAATAGTAATTTAAGTGAGGTACAAAAGGTTCTACAGATTGTGGACAATACTGTTTCCAG
GCAAAAAATGGACTGCAAGGCTGAAGAAATTTCAAAGTTGAAAGGTTATCACATGAAGGATCCATGCTCT
CAACCTGAGGAACAAGGAGTTACTTCTCCTAATATTCCGCCTGTCGGTCTTCCGGTAGTGAGTCATAATG
GTGCCACTAAAAGTATTATTGACTATACGTTGGAAAAAGTCAATGAAGCCAAAGCTTGCCTCCAGAGCTT
GACTACTGACTCAAGGAGACAGATCAGTAATATAAAGAAAGAGAAGCTACGTACTTTAATAGATTTGGTC
ACTGATGACAAAATGATTGAGAACCACAACATATCCACTCCATTTTCATGCCAGTTCTGTAAAGAAAGTT
TTCCTGGCCCCATCCCTTTGCATCAGCATGAACGTTACCTTTGTAAGATGAATGAAGAGATCAAGGCGGT
CCTGCAGCCTCATGAAAACATAGTCCCCAACAAAGCCGGAGTTTTTGTTGATAATAAAGCCCTCCTCTTG
TCATCTGTACTTTCTGAGAAAGGAATGACAAGCCCCATCAACCCATACAAGGACCACATGTCTGTACTCA
AAGCATACTATGCTATGAACATGGAGCCCAACTCCGATGAACTGCTGAAAATTTCCATTGCTGTGGGCCT
TCCTCAGGAATTTGTGAAGGAATGGTTTGAACAACGAAAAGTCTACCAGTACTCAAATTCCAGGTCCCCA
TCCCTGGAAAGAAGCTCCAAGCCGTTAGCTCCCAACAGTAACCCTCCCACAAAAGACTCTTTATTACCCA
GGTCTCCTGTAAAACCTATGGACTCCATAACATCACCATCTATAGCAGAACTCCACAACAGTGTTACGAA
TTGTGATCCTCCTCTCAGGCTAACAAAACCTTCCCATTTTACCAATATTAAACCAGTTGAAAAATTGGAC
CACTCCAGGAGTAATACTCCTTCTCCCTTAAATCTTTCCTCCACATCTTCTAAAAACTCCCACAGTAGTT
CATACACTCCAAACAGCTTCTCTTCTGAGGAGCTCCAGGCTGAGCCTTTAGACTTGTCATTACCAAAACA
AATGAAAGAACCCAAAAGTATTATAGCCACAAAGAACAAAACAAAAGCTAGTAGCATCAGTTTAGATCAT
AACAGTGTTTCTTCCTCATCTGAAAACTCAGATGAGCCTCTGAACTTGACTTTTATCAAGAAGGAATTTT
CAAATTCAAATAATCTGGACAACAAAAGCACTAACCCAGTGTTCAGCATGAACCCATTTAGTGCCAAACC
TTTATACACAGCTCTTCCACCTCAAAGCGCATTTCCCCCTGCTACTTTCATGCCACCAGTCCAGACCAGT
ATTCCTGGGCTACGACCATACCCAGGACTGGATCAGATGAGCTTCCTACCACATATGGCCTACACCTACC
CAACTGGAGCAGCTACTTTTGCTGATATGCAGCAAAGGAGAAAGTACCAGCGGAAACAAGGATTTCAGGG
AGAATTGCTTGATGGAGCACAAGACTACATGTCAGGCCTAGATGATATGACAGACTCCGACTCCTGTCTG
TCTCGCAAAAAGATCAAGAAGACAGAGAGTGGCATGTATGCATGTGACTTATGTGACAAGACATTCCAGA
AAAGCAGTTCCCTTCTGCGACATAAATACGAACACACAGGAAAAAGACCACATCAGTGTCAGATTTGTAA
GAAAGCGTTTAAACACAAGCACCACCTTATCGAGCACTCAAGGCTTCACTCGGGCGAGAAGCCCTATCAG
TGTGATAAATGTGGCAAGCGCTTCTCACACTCGGGCTCGTACTCGCAGCACATGAATCACAGGTATTCCT
ACTGCAAGCGGGAGGCGGAGGAGCGGGAAGCGGCGGAGCGCGAGGCGCGCGAGAAAGGGCACTTGGAACC
CACCGAGCTGCTGATGAACCGGGCTTACTTGCAGAGCATTACCCCTCAGGGGTACTCTGACTCGGAGGAG
AGGGAGAGTATGCCGAGGGATGGCGAGAGCGAGAAGGAGCACGAGAAAGAAGGCGAGGATGGCTACGGGA
AGCTGGGCAGACAGGATGGCGACGAGGAGTTCGAGGAGGAAGAGGAAGAAAGTGAAAATAAAAGTATGGA
TACGGATCCCGAAACGATACGAGATGAAGAAGAGACTGGAGATCACTCCATGGACGATAGTTCGGAGGAT
GGGAAAATGGAAACCAAATCAGACCACGAGGAAGACAATATGGAAGATGGCATGTAGTAATGAACTAGTC
CGTAACTTGAAAGTATTTCGATTTCTTGGCTTTATATATCTTGTGGAAAGGACGATGTTCATTCGCACTA
ACCTACATTACGCGTTAAGTCGACAATCAACCTCTGGATTACAAAATTTGTGAAAGATTGACTGGTATTC
TTAACTATGTTGCTCCTTTTACGCTATGTGGATACGCTGCTTTAATGCCTTTGTATCATGCTATTGCTTC
CCGTATGGCTTTCATTTTCTCCTCCTTGTATAAATCCTGGTTGCTGTCTCTTTATGAGGAGTTGTGGCCC
GTTGTCAGGCAACGTGGCGTGGTGTGCACTGTGTTTGCTGACGCAACCCCCACTGGTTGGGGCATTGCCA
CCACCTGTCAGCTCCTTTCCGGGACTTTCGCTTTCCCCCTCCCTATTGCCACGGCGGAACTCATCGCCGC
CTGCCTTGCCCGCTGCTGGACAGGGGCTCGGCTGTTGGGCACTGACAATTCCGTGGTGTTGTCGGGGAAA
TCATCGTCCTTTCCTTGGCTGCTCGCCTGTGTTGCCACCTGGATTCTGCGCGGGACGTCCTTCTGCTACG
TCCCTTCGGCCCTCAATCCAGCGGACCTTCCTTCCCGCGGCCTGCTGCCGGCTCTGCGGCCTCTTCCGCG
TCTTCGCCTTCGCCCTCAGACGAGTCGGATCTCCCTTTGGGCCGCCTCCCCGCGTCGACTTTAAGACCAA
TGACTTACAAGGCAGCTGTAGATCTTAGCCACTTTTTAAAAGAAAAGGGGGGACTGGAAGGGCTAATTCA
CTCCCAACGAAGACAAGATCTGCTTTTTGCTTGTACTGGGTCTCTCTGGTTAGACCAGATCTGAGCCTGG
GAGCTCTCTGGCTAACTAGGGAACCCACTGCTTAAGCCTCAATAAAGCTTGCCTTGAGTGCTTCAAGTAG
TGTGTGCCCGTCTGTTGTGTGACTCTGGTAACTAGAGATCCCTCAGACCCTTTTAGTCAGTGTGGAAAAT
CTCTAGCAGTACGTATAGTAGTTCATGTCATCTTATTATTCAGTATTTATAACTTGCAAAGAAATGAATA
TCAGAGAGTGAGAGGAACTTGTTTATTGCAGCTTATAATGGTTACAAATAAAGCAATAGCATCACAAATT
TCACAAATAAAGCATTTTTTTCACTGCATTCTAGTTGTGGTTTGTCCAAACTCATCAATGTATCTTATCA
TGTCTGGCTCTAGCTATCCCGCCCCTAACTCCGCCCATCCCGCCCCTAACTCCGCCCAGTTCCGCCCATT
CTCCGCCCCATGGCTGACTAATTTTTTTTATTTATGCAGAGGCCGAGGCCGCCTCGGCCTCTGAGCTATT
CCAGAAGTAGTGAGGAGGCTTTTTTGGAGGCCTAGGGACGTACCCAATTCGCCCTATAGTGAGTCGTATT
ACGCGCGCTCACTGGCCGTCGTTTTACAACGTCGTGACTGGGAAAACCCTGGCGTTACCCAACTTAATCG
CCTTGCAGCACATCCCCCTTTCGCCAGCTGGCGTAATAGCGAAGAGGCCCGCACCGATCGCCCTTCCCAA
CAGTTGCGCAGCCTGAATGGCGAATGGG
[124 nt withheld, positions 9269-9392]
C
[91 nt withheld, positions 9394-9484]
A
[49 nt withheld, positions 9486-9534]
CCTTTGACGTTGGAGTCCACGTTCTTT
[37 nt withheld, positions 9562-9598]
ACCCTATCTCGGTCTATTCTTTTGATTTATAAGGGATTTTGCCGATTTCGGCCTATTGGTTAAAAAATGA
GCTGATTTAACAAAAATTTAACGCGAATTTTAACAAAATATTAACGCTTACAATTTAGGTGGCACTTTTC
GGGGAAATGTGCGCGGAACCCCTATTTGTTTATTTTTCTAAATACATTCAAATATGTATCCGCTCATGAG
ACAATAACCCTGATAAATGCTTCAATAATATTGAAAAAGGAAGAGTATGAGTATTCAACATTTCCGTGTC
GCCCTTATTCCCTTTTTTGCGGCATTTTGCCTTCCTGTTTTTGCTCACCCAGAAACGCTGGTGAAAGTAA
AAGATGCTGAAGATCAGTTGGGTGCACGAGTGGGTTACATCGAACTGGATCTCAACAGCGGTAAGATCCT
TGAGAGTTTTCGCCCCGAAGAACGTTTTCCAATGATGAGCACTTTTAAAGTTCTGCTATGTGGCGCGGTA
TTATCCCGTATTGACGCCGGGCAAGAGCAACTCGGTCGCCGCATACACTATTCTCAGAATGACTTGGTTG
AGTACTCACCAGTCACAGAAAAGCATCTTACGGATGGCATGACAGTAAGAGAATTATGCAGTGCTGCCAT
AACCATGAGTGATAACACTGCGGCCAACTTACTTCTGACAACGATCGGAGGACCGAAGGAGCTAACCGCT
TTTTTGCACAACATGGGGGATCATGTAACTCGCCTTGATCGTTGGGAACCGGAGCTGAATGAAGCCATAC
CAAACGACGAGCGTGACACCACGATGCCTGTAGCAATGGCAACAACGTTGCGCAAACTATTAACTGGCGA
ACTACTTACTCTAGCTTCCCGGCAACAATTAATAGACTGGATGGAGGCGGATAAAGTTGCAGGACCACTT
CTGCGCTCGGCCCTTCCGGCTGGCTGGTTTATTGCTGATAAATCTGGAGCCGGTGAGCGTGGGTCTCGCG
GTATCATTGCAGCACTGGGGCCAGATGGTAAGCCCTCCCGTATCGTAGTTATCTACACGACGGGGAGTCA
GGCAACTATGGATGAACGAAATAGACAGATCGCTGAGATAGGTGCCTCACTGATTAAGCATTGGTAACTG
TCAGACCAAGTTTACTCATATATACTTTAGATTGATTTAAAACTTCATTTTTAATTTAAAAGGATCTAGG
TGAAGATCCTTTTTGATAATCTCATGACCAAAATCCCTTAACGTGAGTTTTCGTTCCACTGAGCGTCAGA
CCCCGTAGAAAAGATCAAAGGATCTTCTTGAGATCCTTTTTTTCTGCGCGTAATCTGCTGCTTGCAAACA
AAAAAACCACCGCTACCAGCGGTGGTTTGTTTGCCGGATCAAGAGCTACCAACTCTTTTTCCGAAGGTAA
CTGGCTTCAGCAGAGCGCAGATACCAAATACTGTTCTTCTAGTGTAGCCGTAGTTAGGCCACCACTTCAA
GAACTCTGTAGCACCGCCTACATACCTCGCTCTGCTAATCCTGTTACCAGTGGCTGCTGCCAGTGGCGAT
AAGTCGTGTCTTACCGGGTTGGACTCAAGACGATAGTTACCGGATAAGGCGCAGCGGTCGGGCTGAACGG
GGGGTTCGTGCACACAGCCCAGCTTGGAGCGAACGACCTACACCGAACTGAGATACCTACAGCGTGAGCT
ATGAGAAAGCGCCACGCTTCCCGAAGGGAGAAAGGCGGACAGGTATCCGGTAAGCGGCAGGGTCGGAACA
GGAGAGCGCACGAGGGAGCTTCCAGGGGGAAACGCCTGGTATCTTTATAGTCCTGTCGGGTTTCGCCACC
TCTGACTTGAGCGTCGATTTTTGTGATGCTCGTCAGGGGGGCGGAGCCTATGGAAAAACGCCAGCAACGC
GGCCTTTTTACGGTTCCTGGCCTTTTGCTGGCCTTTTGCTCACATGTTCTTTCCTGCGTTATCCCCTGAT
TCTGTGGATAACCGTATTACCGCCTTTGAGTGAGCTGATACCGCTCGCCGCAGCCGAACGACCGAGCGCA
GCGAGTCAGTGAGCGAGGAAGCGGAAGAGCGCCCAATACGCAAACCGCCTCTCCCCGCGCGTTGGCCGAT
TCATTAATGCAGCTGGCACGACAGGTTTCCCGACTGGAAAGCGGGCAGTGAGCGCAACGCAATTAATGTG
AGTTAGCTCACTCATTAGGCACCCCAGGCTTTACACTTTATGCTTCCGGCTCGTATGTTGTGTGGAATTG
TGAGCGGATAACAATTTCACACAGGAAACAGCTATGACCATGATTACGCCAAGCGCGCAATTAACCCTCA
CTAAAGGGAACAAAAGCTGGAGCTGCAAGC
