>Addgene plasmid #142145 | TFORF0095 | depositor partial sequence | sequence record 278573 | Insert
ACCGCCACCATGAAGCAGCCGATCATGGCGGATGGCCCCCGGTGCAAGAGGCGCAAACAAGCCAATCCCA
GGAGGAAAAACGTGGTGAACTATGACAATGTAGTGGACACAGGTTCTGAAACAGATGAGGAAGACAAGCT
TCATATTGCTGAGGATGACGGTATTGCCAACCCTCTGGACCAGGAGACGAGTCCAGCTAGTGTGCCCAAC
CATGAGTCCTCCCCACACGTGAGCCAAGCTCTGTTGCCAAGAGAGGAAGAGGAAGATGAAATAAGGGAGG
GTGGAGTGGAACACCCCTGGCACAACAACGAGATTCTACAAGCCTCTGTAGATGGTCCAGTGAAGAATGC
AAATTGCACATCAGATTTTGAGGAATACTTTGCCAAAAGAAAACTGGAGGAACGCGATGGTCATGCAGTC
AGCATCGAGGAGTACCTTCAGCGCAGTGACACAGCCATTATTTACCCAGAAGCCCCTGAGGAGCTGTCTC
GCCTTGGCACGCCAGAGGCCAATGGGCAAGAAGAAAATGACCTGCCACCTGGAACTCCAGATGCTTTTGC
CCAACTGCTGACCTGCCCCTACTGCGACCGGGGCTACAAGCGCTTGACATCACTGAAGGAGCACATCAAG
TACCGCCACGAGAAGAATGAAGAGAACTTTTCCTGCCCTCTCTGTAGCTACACGTTTGCCTACCGCACCC
AGCTCGAGCGGCATATGGTGACACACAAGCCAGGGACAGATCAGCACCAAATGCTAACCCAAGGAGCAGG
TAATCGCAAGTTCAAATGCACAGAGTGTGGCAAGGCCTTCAAATATAAACACCATCTGAAAGAACACCTG
CGAATTCACAGTGGTGAAAAACCTTACGAGTGCCCAAACTGCAAGAAACGTTTCTCCCATTCTGGTTCCT
ACAGTTCGCACATCAGCAGCAAGAAATGTATTGGTTTAATCTCTGTAAATGGCCGAATGAGAAACAATAT
CAAGACGGGTTCTTCCCCTAATTCTGTTTCTTCTTCTCCTACTAATTCAGCCATTACCCAGTTAAGAAAC
AAGTTGGAGAATGGAAAACCACTTAGTATGTCTGAACAGACAGGCTTACTTAAAATTAAAACAGAACCAC
TAGACTTCAATGACTATAAAGTTCTTATGGCTACACACGGGTTTAGTGGCACTAGTCCCTTTATGAATGG
TGGGCTTGGAGCCACCAGCCCTTTAGGAGTTCATCCATCTGCTCAGAGTCCAATGCAGCACTTAGGTGTA
GGGATGGAAGCCCCTTTACTTGGGTTTCCCACCATGAATAGTAATTTAAGTGAGGTACAAAAGGTTCTAC
AGATTGTGGACAATACTGTTTCCAGGCAAAAAATGGACTGCAAGGCTGAAGAAATTTCAAAGTTGAAAGG
TTATCACATGAAGGATCCATGCTCTCAACCTGAGGAACAAGGAGTTACTTCTCCTAATATTCCGCCTGTC
GGTCTTCCGGTAGTGAGTCATAATGGTGCCACTAAAAGTATTATTGACTATACGTTGGAAAAAGTCAATG
AAGCCAAAGCTTGCCTCCAGAGCTTGACTACTGACTCAAGGAGACAGATCAGTAATATAAAGAAAGAGAA
GCTACGTACTTTAATAGATTTGGTCACTGATGACAAAATGATTGAGAACCACAACATATCCACTCCATTT
TCATGCCAGTTCTGTAAAGAAAGTTTTCCTGGCCCCATCCCTTTGCATCAGCATGAACGTTACCTTTGTA
AGATGAATGAAGAGATCAAGGCGGTCCTGCAGCCTCATGAAAACATAGTCCCCAACAAAGCCGGAGTTTT
TGTTGATAATAAAGCCCTCCTCTTGTCATCTGTACTTTCTGAGAAAGGAATGACAAGCCCCATCAACCCA
TACAAGGACCACATGTCTGTACTCAAAGCATACTATGCTATGAACATGGAGCCCAACTCCGATGAACTGC
TGAAAATTTCCATTGCTGTGGGCCTTCCTCAGGAATTTGTGAAGGAATGGTTTGAACAACGAAAAGTCTA
CCAGTACTCAAATTCCAGGTCCCCATCCCTGGAAAGAAGCTCCAAGCCGTTAGCTCCCAACAGTAACCCT
CCCACAAAAGACTCTTTATTACCCAGGTCTCCTGTAAAACCTATGGACTCCATAACATCACCATCTATAG
CAGAACTCCACAACAGTGTTACGAATTGTGATCCTCCTCTCAGGCTAACAAAACCTTCCCATTTTACCAA
TATTAAACCAGTTGAAAAATTGGACCACTCCAGGAGTAATACTCCTTCTCCCTTAAATCTTTCCTCCACA
TCTTCTAAAAACTCCCACAGTAGTTCATACACTCCAAACAGCTTCTCTTCTGAGGAGCTCCAGGCTGAGC
CTTTAGACTTGTCATTACCAAAACAAATGAAAGAACCCAAAAGTATTATAGCCACAAAGAACAAAACAAA
AGCTAGTAGCATCAGTTTAGATCATAACAGTGTTTCTTCCTCATCTGAAAACTCAGATGAGCCTCTGAAC
TTGACTTTTATCAAGAAGGAATTTTCAAATTCAAATAATCTGGACAACAAAAGCACTAACCCAGTGTTCA
GCATGAACCCATTTAGTGCCAAACCTTTATACACAGCTCTTCCACCTCAAAGCGCATTTCCCCCTGCTAC
TTTCATGCCACCAGTCCAGACCAGTATTCCTGGGCTACGACCATACCCAGGACTGGATCAGATGAGCTTC
CTACCACATATGGCCTACACCTACCCAACTGGAGCAGCTACTTTTGCTGATATGCAGCAAAGGAGAAAGT
ACCAGCGGAAACAAGGATTTCAGGGAGAATTGCTTGATGGAGCACAAGACTACATGTCAGGCCTAGATGA
TATGACAGACTCCGACTCCTGTCTGTCTCGCAAAAAGATCAAGAAGACAGAGAGTGGCATGTATGCATGT
GACTTATGTGACAAGACATTCCAGAAAAGCAGTTCCCTTCTGCGACATAAATACGAACACACAGGAAAAA
GACCACATCAGTGTCAGATTTGTAAGAAAGCGTTTAAACACAAGCACCACCTTATCGAGCACTCAAGGCT
TCACTCGGGCGAGAAGCCCTATCAGTGTGATAAATGTGGCAAGCGCTTCTCACACTCGGGCTCGTACTCG
CAGCACATGAATCACAGGTATTCCTACTGCAAGCGGGAGGCGGAGGAGCGGGAAGCGGCGGAGCGCGAGG
CGCGCGAGAAAGGGCACTTGGAACCCACCGAGCTGCTGATGAACCGGGCTTACTTGCAGAGCATTACCCC
TCAGGGGTACTCTGACTCGGAGGAGAGGGAGAGTATGCCGAGGGATGGCGAGAGCGAGAAGGAGCACGAG
AAAGAAGGCGAGGATGGCTACGGGAAGCTGGGCAGACAGGATGGCGACGAGGAGTTCGAGGAGGAAGAGG
AAGAAAGTGAAAATAAAAGTATGGATACGGATCCCGAAACGATACGAGATGAAGAAGAGACTGGAGATCA
CTCCATGGACGATAGTTCGGAGGATGGGAAAATGGAAACCAAATCAGACCACGAGGAAGACAATATGGAA
GATGGCATGTAGTAATGAACTAGTCCGTAACTTGAAAGTATTTCGATTTCTTGGCTTTATATATCTTGTG
GAAAGGACGATGTTCATTCGCACTAACCTACATT
