>Addgene plasmid #142145 | TFORF0095 | depositor partial sequence | sequence record 278574 | Barcode
TGTTCATTCGCACTAACCTACATT
